>Addgene plasmid #169559 | pVH65-Tier1-PTK-Citrine_p2a_SEAP | addgene full sequence | sequence record 364992 | Addgene NGS Result
GTGTGGAAAGTCCCCAGGCTCCCCAGCAGGCAGAAGTATGCAAAGCATGCATCTCAATTAGTCAGCAACC
AGGTGTGGAAAGTCCCCAGGCTCCCCAGCAGGCAGAAGTATGCAAAGCATGCATCTCAATTAGTCAGCAA
CCATAGTCCCGCCCCTAACTCCGCCCATCCCGCCCCTAACTCCGCCCAGTTCCGCCCATTCTCCGCCCCA
TGGCTGACTAATTTTTTTTATTTATGCAGAGGCCGAGGCCGCCTCTGCCTCTGAGCTATTCCAGAAGTAG
TGAGGAGGCTTTTTTGGAGGCCTAGGCTTTTGCAAAAAGCTCCCGGGAGCTTGTATATCCATTTTCGGAT
CTGATCAAGAGACAGGATGAGGATCGTTTCGCATGATTGAACAAGATGGATTGCACGCAGGTTCTCCGGC
CGCTTGGGTGGAGAGGCTATTCGGCTATGACTGGGCACAACAGACAATCGGCTGCTCTGATGCCGCCGTG
TTCCGGCTGTCAGCGCAGGGGCGCCCGGTTCTTTTTGTCAAGACCGACCTGTCCGGTGCCCTGAATGAAC
TGCAGGACGAGGCAGCGCGGCTATCGTGGCTGGCCACGACGGGCGTTCCTTGCGCAGCTGTGCTCGACGT
TGTCACTGAAGCGGGAAGGGACTGGCTGCTATTGGGCGAAGTGCCGGGGCAGGATCTCCTGTCATCTCAC
CTTGCTCCTGCCGAGAAAGTATCCATCATGGCTGATGCAATGCGGCGGCTGCATACGCTTGATCCGGCTA
CCTGCCCATTCGACCACCAAGCGAAACATCGCATCGAGCGAGCACGTACTCGGATGGAAGCCGGTCTTGT
CGATCAGGATGATCTGGACGAAGAGCATCAGGGGCTCGCGCCAGCCGAACTGTTCGCCAGGCTCAAGGCG
CGCATGCCCGACGGCGAGGATCTCGTCGTGACCCATGGCGATGCCTGCTTGCCGAATATCATGGTGGAAA
ATGGCCGCTTTTCTGGATTCATCGACTGTGGCCGGCTGGGTGTGGCGGACCGCTATCAGGACATAGCGTT
GGCTACCCGTGATATTGCTGAAGAGCTTGGCGGCGAATGGGCTGACCGCTTCCTCGTGCTTTACGGTATC
GCCGCTCCCGATTCGCAGCGCATCGCCTTCTATCGCCTTCTTGACGAGTTCTTCTGAGCGGGACTCTGGG
GTTCGAAATGACCGACCAAGCGACGCCCAACCTGCCATCACGAGATTTCGATTCCACCGCCGCCTTCTAT
GAAAGGTTGGGCTTCGGAATCGTTTTCCGGGACGCCGGCTGGATGATCCTCCAGCGCGGGGATCTCATGC
TGGAGTTCTTCGCCCACCCCAACTTGTTTATTGCAGCTTATAATGGTTACAAATAAAGCAATAGCATCAC
AAATTTCACAAATAAAGCATTTTTTTCACTGCATTCTAGTTGTGGTTTGTCCAAACTCATCAATGTATCT
TATCATGTCTGTATACCGTCGACCTCTAGCTAGAGCTTGGCGTAATCATGGTCATAGCTGTTTCCTGTGT
GAAATTGTTATCCGCTCACAATTCCACACAACATACGAGCCGGAAGCATAAAGTGTAAAGCCTGGGGTGC
CTAATGAGTGAGCTAACTCACATTAATTGCGTTGCGCTCACTGCCCGCTTTCCAGTCGGGAAACCTGTCG
TGCCAGCTGCATTAATGAATCGGCCAACGCGCGGGGAGAGGCGGTTTGCGTATTGGGCGCTCTTCCGCTT
CCTCGCTCACTGACTCGCTGCGCTCGGTCGTTCGGCTGCGGCGAGCGGTATCAGCTCACTCAAAGGCGGT
AATACGGTTATCCACAGAATCAGGGGATAACGCAGGAAAGAACATGTGAGCAAAAGGCCAGCAAAAGGCC
AGGAACCGTAAAAAGGCCGCGTTGCTGGCGTTTTTCCATAGGCTCCGCCCCCCTGACGAGCATCACAAAA
ATCGACGCTCAAGTCAGAGGTGGCGAAACCCGACAGGACTATAAAGATACCAGGCGTTTCCCCCTGGAAG
CTCCCTCGTGCGCTCTCCTGTTCCGACCCTGCCGCTTACCGGATACCTGTCCGCCTTTCTCCCTTCGGGA
AGCGTGGCGCTTTCTCATAGCTCACGCTGTAGGTATCTCAGTTCGGTGTAGGTCGTTCGCTCCAAGCTGG
GCTGTGTGCACGAACCCCCCGTTCAGCCCGACCGCTGCGCCTTATCCGGTAACTATCGTCTTGAGTCCAA
CCCGGTAAGACACGACTTATCGCCACTGGCAGCAGCCACTGGTAACAGGATTAGCAGAGCGAGGTATGTA
GGCGGTGCTACAGAGTTCTTGAAGTGGTGGCCTAACTACGGCTACACTAGAAGAACAGTATTTGGTATCT
GCGCTCTGCTGAAGCCAGTTACCTTCGGAAAAAGAGTTGGTAGCTCTTGATCCGGCAAACAAACCACCGC
TGGTAGCGGTGGTTTTTTTGTTTGCAAGCAGCAGATTACGCGCAGAAAAAAAGGATCTCAAGAAGATCCT
TTGATCTTTTCTACGGGGTCTGACGCTCAGTGGAACGAAAACTCACGTTAAGGGATTTTGGTCATGAGAT
TATCAAAAAGGATCTTCACCTAGATCCTTTTAAATTAAAAATGAAGTTTTAAATCAATCTAAAGTATATA
TGAGTAAACTTGGTCTGACAGTTACCAATGCTTAATCAGTGAGGCACCTATCTCAGCGATCTGTCTATTT
CGTTCATCCATAGTTGCCTGACTCCCCGTCGTGTAGATAACTACGATACGGGAGGGCTTACCATCTGGCC
CCAGTGCTGCAATGATACCGCGAGACCCACGCTCACCGGCTCCAGATTTATCAGCAATAAACCAGCCAGC
CGGAAGGGCCGAGCGCAGAAGTGGTCCTGCAACTTTATCCGCCTCCATCCAGTCTATTAATTGTTGCCGG
GAAGCTAGAGTAAGTAGTTCGCCAGTTAATAGTTTGCGCAACGTTGTTGCCATTGCTACAGGCATCGTGG
TGTCACGCTCGTCGTTTGGTATGGCTTCATTCAGCTCCGGTTCCCAACGATCAAGGCGAGTTACATGATC
CCCCATGTTGTGCAAAAAAGCGGTTAGCTCCTTCGGTCCTCCGATCGTTGTCAGAAGTAAGTTGGCCGCA
GTGTTATCACTCATGGTTATGGCAGCACTGCATAATTCTCTTACTGTCATGCCATCCGTAAGATGCTTTT
CTGTGACTGGTGAGTACTCAACCAAGTCATTCTGAGAATAGTGTATGCGGCGACCGAGTTGCTCTTGCCC
GGCGTCAATACGGGATAATACCGCGCCACATAGCAGAACTTTAAAAGTGCTCATCATTGGAAAACGTTCT
TCGGGGCGAAAACTCTCAAGGATCTTACCGCTGTTGAGATCCAGTTCGATGTAACCCACTCGTGCACCCA
ACTGATCTTCAGCATCTTTTACTTTCACCAGCGTTTCTGGGTGAGCAAAAACAGGAAGGCAAAATGCCGC
AAAAAAGGGAATAAGGGCGACACGGAAATGTTGAATACTCATACTCTTCCTTTTTCAATATTATTGAAGC
ATTTATCAGGGTTATTGTCTCATGAGCGGATACATATTTGAATGTATTTAGAAAAATAAACAAATAGGGG
TTCCGCGCACATTTCCCCGAAAAGTGCCACCTGACGTCGACGGATCGGGAGATCTCCACGCGTGGTACCC
TCGAGAAATGAGTCTTCGGACCTCGCGGGGGCCGCTTAAGCGGTGGTTAGGGTTTGTCTGACGCGGGGGG
AGGGGGAAGGAACGAAACACTCTCATTCGGAGGCGGCTCGGGGTTTGGTCTTGGTGGCCACGGGCACGCA
GAAGAGCGCCGCGATCCTCTTAAGCACCCCCCCGCCCTCCGTGGAGGCGGGGGTTTGGTCGGCGGGTGGT
AACTGGCGGGCCGCTGACTCGGGCGGGTCGCGCGCCCCAGAGTGTGACCTTTTCGGTCTGCTCGCAGACC
CCCGGGCGGCGCCGCCGCGGCGGCGACGGGCTCGCTGGGTCCTAGGCTCCATGGGGACCGTATACGTGGA
CAGGCTCTGGAGCATCCGCACGACTGCGGTGATATTACCGGAGACCTTCTGCGGGACGAGCCGGGTCACG
CGGCTGACGCGGAGCGTCCGTTGGGCGACAAACACCAGGACGGGGCACAGGTACACTATCTTGTCACCCG
GAGGCGCGAGGGACTGCAGGAGCTTCAGGGAGTGGCGCAGCTGCTTCATCCCCGTGGCCCGTTGCTCGCG
TTTGCTGGCGGTGTCCCCGGAAGAAATATATTTGCATGTCTTTAGTTCTATGATGACACAAACCCCGCCC
AGCGTCTTGTCATTGGCGAATTCGAACACGCAGATGCAGTCGGGGCGGCGCGGTCCCAGGTCCACTTCGC
ATATTAAGGTGACGCGTGTGGCCTCGAACACCGAGCGACCCTGCAGCGACCCGCTTAAGAGCTCTGGCTA
ACTAGAGAACCCACTGCTTACTGGCTTATCGAAATTAATACGACTCACTATAGGGAGACCCAAGCTGTTC
GAAGCGGAATTCACCATGACTAGTGGTGGTTCTGGTGTGAGCAAGGGCGAGGAGCTGTTCACCGGCGTGG
TGCCCATCCTGGTGGAGCTGGACGGCGACGTGAACGGCCACAAGTTCAGCGTGAGCGGCGAGGGCGAGGG
CGACGCCACCTACGGCAAGCTGACCCTGAAGTTCATCTGCACCACCGGCAAGCTGCCCGTGCCCTGGCCC
ACCCTGGTGACCACCTTCGGCTACGGCCTGATGTGCTTCGCCAGATACCCCGACCACATGAAGCAGCACG
ACTTCTTCAAGAGCGCCATGCCCGAGGGCTACGTGCAGGAGAGAACCATCTTCTTCAAGGACGACGGCAA
CTACAAGACCAGAGCCGAGGTGAAGTTCGAGGGCGACACCCTGGTGAACAGAATCGAGCTGAAGGGCATC
GACTTCAAGGAGGACGGCAACATCCTGGGCCACAAGCTGGAGTACAACTACAACAGCCACAACGTGTACA
TCATGGCCGACAAGCAGAAGAACGGCATCAAGGTGAACTTCAAGATCAGACACAACATCGAGGACGGCAG
CGTGCAGCTGGCCGACCACTACCAGCAGAACACCCCCATCGGCGACGGCCCCGTGCTGCTGCCCGACAAC
CACTACCTGAGCTACCAGAGCGCCCTGAGCAAGGACCCCAACGAGAAGAGAGACCACATGGTGCTGCTGG
AGTTCGTGACCGCCGCCGGCATCACCCTGGGCATGGACGAGCTGTACAAGACCGGTCACATGGGCAGCGG
CGCCACCAACTTCAGCCTGCTGAAGCAGGCCGGCGACGTGGAGGAGAACCCCGGCCCCGACGTGCCCCCC
TGCCAGAGCCAGAGAAGCAGAGACTCTAGTATGCTGCTGCTGCTGCTGCTGCTGGGCCTGAGACTGCAGC
TGAGCCTGGGCATCATCCCCGTGGAGGAGGAGAACCCCGACTTCTGGAACAGAGAGGCCGCCGAGGCCCT
GGGCGCCGCCAAGAAGCTGCAGCCCGCCCAGACCGCCGCCAAGAACCTGATCATCTTCCTGGGCGACGGC
ATGGGCGTGAGCACCGTGACCGCCGCCAGAATCCTGAAGGGCCAGAAGAAGGACAAGCTGGGCCCCGAGA
TCCCCCTGGCCATGGACAGATTCCCCTACGTGGCCCTGAGCAAGACCTACAACGTGGACAAGCACGTGCC
CGACAGCGGCGCCACCGCCACCGCCTACCTGTGCGGCGTGAAGGGCAACTTCCAGACCATCGGCCTGAGC
GCCGCCGCCAGATTCAACCAGTGCAACACCACCAGAGGCAACGAGGTGATCAGCGTGATGAACAGAGCCA
AGAAGGCCGGCAAGAGCGTGGGCGTGGTGACCACCACCAGAGTGCAGCACGCCAGCCCCGCCGGCACCTA
CGCCCACACCGTGAACAGAAACTGGTACAGCGACGCCGACGTGCCCGCCAGCGCCAGACAGGAGGGCTGC
CAGGACATCGCCACCCAGCTGATCAGCAACATGGACATCGACGTGATCCTGGGCGGCGGCAGAAAGTACA
TGTTCAGAATGGGCACCCCCGACCCCGAGTACCCCGACGACTACAGCCAGGGCGGCACCAGACTGGACGG
CAAGAACCTGGTGCAGGAGTGGCTGGCCAAGAGACAGGGCGCCAGATACGTGTGGAACAGAACCGAGCTG
ATGCAGGCCAGCCTGGACCCCAGCGTGACCCACCTGATGGGCCTGTTCGAGCCCGGCGACATGAAGTACG
AGATCCACAGAGACAGCACCCTGGACCCCAGCCTGATGGAGATGACCGAGGCCGCCCTGAGACTGCTGAG
CAGAAACCCCAGAGGCTTCTTCCTGTTCGTGGAGGGCGGCAGAATCGACCACGGCCACCACGAGAGCAGA
GCCTACAGAGCCCTGACCGAGACCATCATGTTCGACGACGCCATCGAGAGAGCCGGCCAGCTGACCAGCG
AGGAGGACACCCTGAGCCTGGTGACCGCCGACCACAGCCACGTGTTCAGCTTCGGCGGCTACCCCCTGAG
AGGCAGCAGCATCTTCGGCCTGGCCCCCGGCAAGGCCAGAGACAGAAAGGCCTACACCGTGCTGCTGTAC
GGCAACGGCCCCGGCTACGTGCTGAAGGACGGCGCCAGACCCGACGTGACCGAGAGCGAGAGCGGCAGCC
CCGAGTACAGACAGCAGAGCGCCGTGCCCCTGGACGAGGAGACCCACGCCGGCGAGGACGTGGCCGTGTT
CGCCAGAGGCCCCCAGGCCCACCTGGTGCACGGCGTGCAGGAGCAGACCTTCATCGCCCACGTGATGGCC
TTCGCCGCCTGCCTGGAGCCCTACACCGCCTGCGACCTGGCCCCCCCCGCCGGCACCACCGACGCCGCCC
ACCCCGGCTACAGCAGAGTGGGCGCCGCCGGCAGATTCGAGCAGACCGCTAGCGGATCCACCGGTGTCTA
GAAAGCTTTGAGGCCGGCCTGCAGGGATCAGCCTCGACTGTGCCTTCTAGTTGCCAGCCATCTGTTGTTT
GCCCCTCCCCCGTGCCTTCCTTGACCCTGGAAGGTGCCACTCCCACTGTCCTTTCCTAATAAAATGAGGA
AATTGCATCGCATTGTCTGAGTAGGTGTCATTCTATTCTGGGGGGTGGGGTGGGGCAGGACAGCAAGGGG
GAGGATTGGGAAGACAATAGCAGGCATGCTGGGGATGCGGTGGGCTCTATGGCTTCTGAGGCGGAAAGAA
CCAGCTGGGGCTCTAGGGGGTATCCCC
[124 nt withheld, positions 7308-7431]
C
[91 nt withheld, positions 7433-7523]
A
[49 nt withheld, positions 7525-7573]
CCTTTGACGTTGGAGTCCACGTTCTTT
[37 nt withheld, positions 7601-7637]
ACCCTATCTCGGTCTATTCTTTTGATTTATAAGGGATTTTGCCGATTTCGGCCTATTGGTTAAAAAATGA
GCTGATTTAACAAAAATTTAACGCGAATTAATTCTGTGGAATGTGTGTCAGTTAGG
Features (pLannotate 1.2.2; 19 found; start..end, strand, type, name):
    383..1174    +  CDS            neo: KKA2_KLEPN - Also known as kan, nptII. Experimental evidence at protein level: Swiss-Prot protein existence level 1. Resistance to kanamycin, neomycin, paromomycin, ribostamycin, butirosin and gentamicin B. From Klebsiella pneumoniae.
   1198..1356    +  CDS            ble (fragment): BLE_KLEPN - Experimental evidence at protein level: Swiss-Prot protein existence level 1. Binding protein with a strong affinity to the bleomycin family of antibiotics. Binds to CL990; an antimitotic-antibiotic compound. From Klebsiella pneumoniae.
   1351..1472    +  polyA_signal   SV40 poly(A) signal: SV40 polyadenylation signal
   1545..1561    -  protein_bind   lac operator: The lac repressor binds to the lac operator to inhibit transcription in E. coli. This inhibition can be relieved by adding lactose or isopropyl-β-D-thiogalactopyranoside (IPTG). lac repressor encoded by lacI
   1569..1599    -  promoter       lac promoter: promoter for the E. coli lac operon
   1614..1635    -  protein_bind   CAP binding site: CAP binding activates transcription in the presence of cAMP. E. coli catabolite activator protein
   1648..1740    -  CDS            lacI (fragment): lac repressor; lacI; The lac repressor binds to the lac operator to inhibit transcription in E. coli. This inhibition can be relieved by adding lactose or isopropyl-β-D-thiogalactopyranoside (IPTG).
   1923..2511    -  rep_origin     ori: high-copy-number ColE1/pMB1/pBR322/pUC origin of replication
   2682..3542    -  CDS            AmpR: β-lactamase; bla; confers resistance to ampicillin, carbenicillin, and related antibiotics
   3543..3647    -  promoter       AmpR promoter: bla
   3717..4468    +  promoter       HSV TK promoter: herpes simplex virus thymidine kinase promoter
   4472..4500    +  LTR            5' LTR (truncated) (fragment): truncated 5' long terminal repeat (LTR) from HIV-1
   4516..4534    +  promoter       T7 promoter: promoter for bacteriophage T7 RNA polymerase
   4587..5300    +  CDS            Citrine: Citrine is a basic (constitutively fluorescent) yellow fluorescent protein published in 2001, derived from Aequorea victoria. It has moderate acid sensitivity.
   5421..6956    +  CDS            ALPP: PPB1_HUMAN - Also known as PLAP. Experimental evidence at protein level: Swiss-Prot protein existence level 1. From Homo sapiens (Human).
   7038..7262    +  polyA_signal   bGH poly(A) signal: bovine growth hormone polyadenylation signal
   7266..7287    +  promoter       SV40 promoter (fragment): SV40 enhancer and early promoter
   7308..7736    +  rep_origin     f1 ori (sequence partly withheld): f1 bacteriophage origin of replication; arrow indicates direction of (+) strand synthesis
   7750..316     +  promoter       SV40 promoter (across the origin): SV40 enhancer and early promoter
