[The description below was written by a language model from this plasmid's Addgene catalogue record and pLannotate feature annotations shown in this document.]
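Description:
pVH65-Tier1-PTK-Citrine_p2a_SEAP is a mammalian expression plasmid of about 7.8 kb built on pMM1, a pcDNA3.1-derived backbone, and belongs to the "Tier-1" level of a modular plasmid architecture for mammalian synthetic biology (VAMSyB). It is propagated in E. coli as a high-copy plasmid through a ColE1/pUC-type origin with ampicillin selection (AmpR under its own bla promoter). An f1 origin is also present, along with small lac promoter/operator remnants from the cloning backbone. For selection in mammalian cells, an SV40 enhancer/early promoter drives a neomycin phosphotransferase gene (G418 resistance) terminated by an SV40 polyadenylation signal. A short ble fragment annotated after neo appears to be a vestigial remnant rather than a functional marker.

The payload is a single transcription unit, PTK-Citrine-P2A-SEAP-pA. The herpes simplex virus thymidine kinase promoter, a constitutive viral promoter generally considered relatively weak, drives an open reading frame encoding the yellow fluorescent protein Citrine. This is followed by a P2A self-cleaving peptide, which the record names but the feature table does not annotate; it presumably lies in the gap between the two coding sequences. The downstream coding sequence is SEAP, annotated as human placental alkaline phosphatase (ALPP), and the unit ends in a bovine growth hormone polyadenylation signal. Ribosomal skipping at the P2A yields two separate reporters from one mRNA, an intracellular fluorescent signal and a secreted enzyme that can be measured in the culture medium. A T7 promoter and a very short HIV-1 LTR-like fragment lie between the promoter and Citrine, most likely as backbone or linker sequence. The construct serves as a dual-reporter expression module for reading out PTK-driven expression. The record does not state any more specific application.
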