Addgene plasmid #169559: pVH65-Tier1-PTK-Citrine_p2a_SEAP
Purpose: Tier-1 vector encoding PTK-driven Citrine-p2A-SEAP expression (PTK-Citrine-p2A-SEAP-pA).
Depositing lab: Martin Fussenegger. Depositing organization: ETH Zurich (Swiss Federal Institute of Technology). Publication: A versatile plasmid architecture for mammalian synthetic biology (VAMSyB). Haellman V, Strittmatter T, Bertschi A, Stucheli P, Fussenegger M. Metab Eng. 2021 Jul;66:41-50. doi: 10.1016/j.ymben.2021.04.003. Epub 2021 Apr 18. PubMed 33857582.
Backbone
  Vector backbone: pMM1 (pcDNA3.1-based)
  Backbone size w/o insert (bp): 4435
  Vector type: Mammalian Expression
  Selectable markers: Neomycin (select with G418)
Growth in bacteria
  Bacterial resistance: Ampicillin, 100 μg/mL
  Growth temperature: 37°C
  Growth strain: DH5alpha
  Copy number: High Copy
Gene/Insert
  Gene/Insert name: PTK-driven citrine-P2A-SEAP fusion construct (alt name: PTK-Citrine-P2A-SEAP)
  Species: H. sapiens (human), Synthetic
  Promoter: PTK
  Cloning method: Restriction Enzyme; 5′ cloning site Unknown (unknown if destroyed)
  Sequencing primers: 5′ AmpStart; 3′ BGH-rev
Terms and licenses: Academic/Nonprofit Terms; Industry Terms: Not Available to Industry
How to cite: pVH65-Tier1-PTK-Citrine_p2a_SEAP was a gift from Martin Fussenegger (Addgene plasmid # 169559 ; http://n2t.net/addgene:169559 ; RRID:Addgene_169559)
